Addgene plasmid #230415: AiP11535 - pAAV-hsA2-AiE0089h-minRho-SYFP2-WPRE3-BGHpA (Alias: CN1535)
Purpose: AiE0089h is an enhancer sequence, designed to drive AAV-mediated transgene expression in specific populations of brain cells
Depositing lab: Allen Institute for Brain Science & Jonathan Ting. Depositing organization: Allen Institute. Publication: A suite of enhancer AAVs and transgenic mouse lines for genetic access to cortical cell types. Ben-Simon Y, Hooper M, Narayan S, Daigle TL, Dwivedi D, Way SW, Oster A, Stafford DA, Mich JK, Taormina MJ, Martinez RA, Opitz-Araya X, Roth JR, Alexander JR, Allen S, Amster A, Arbuckle J, Ayala A, Baker PM, Bakken TE, Barcelli T, Barta S, Bendrick J, Bertagnolli D, Bielstein C, Bishwakarma P, Bowlus J, Boyer G, Brouner K, Casian B, Casper T, Chakka AB, Chakrabarty R, Chance RK, Chavan S, Clark M, Colbert K, Collman F, Daniel S, Departee M, DiValentin P, Donadio N, Dotson N, Egdorf T, Fliss T, Gabitto M, Garcia J, Gary A, Gasperini M, Gloe J, Goldy J, Gore BB, Graybuck L, Greisman N, Haeseleer F, Halterman C, Haradon Z, Hastings SD, Helback O, Ho W, Hockemeyer D, Huang C, Huff S, Hunker A, Johansen N, Jones D, Juneau Z, Kalmbach B, Kannan M, Khem S, Kussick E, Kutsal R, Larsen R, Lee C, Lee AY, Leibly M, Lenz GH, Li S, Liang E, Lusk N, Madigan Z, Malloy J, Malone J, McCue R, Melchor J, Mollenkopf T, Moosman S, Morin E, Newman D, Ng L, Ngo K, Omstead V, Otto S, Oyama A, Pena N, Pham T, Phillips E, Pom CA, Potekhina L, Ransford S, Ray PL, Rette D, Reynoldson C, Rimorin C, Rocha D, Ruiz A, Sanchez REA, Sawyer L, Sedeno-Cortes A, Sevigny JP, Shapovalova N, Shepard N, Shulga L, Sigler AR, Siverts L, Soliman S, Somasundaram S, Staats B, Stewart K, Szelenyi E, Tieu M, Trader C, Tran A, van Velthoven CTJ, Walker M, Wang Y, Weed N, Wirthlin M, Wood T, Wynalda B, Yao Z, Zhou T, Ariza J, Dee N, Reding M, Ronellenfitch K, Mufti S, Sunkin SM, Smith KA, Esposito L, Waters J, Thyagarajan B, Yao S, Lein ES, Zeng H, Levi BP, Ngai J, Ting JT, Tasic B. Cell. 2025 May 16:S0092-8674(25)00513-6. doi: 10.1016/j.cell.2025.05.002. PubMed 40403729.
Backbone
  Vector backbone: pAAV2
  Vector type: AAV
Growth in bacteria
  Bacterial resistance: Ampicillin, 100 μg/mL
  Growth temperature: 37°C
  Growth strain: NEB Stable
  Copy number: High Copy
Gene/Insert
  Gene/Insert name: SYFP2
  Species: Synthetic
  Promoter: minRho
  Cloning method: Gibson Cloning
Terms and licenses: Academic/Nonprofit Terms; Industry Terms: Not Available to Industry
How to cite: AiP11535 - pAAV-hsA2-AiE0089h-minRho-SYFP2-WPRE3-BGHpA (Alias: CN1535) was a gift from Allen Institute for Brain Science & Jonathan Ting (Addgene plasmid # 230415 ; http://n2t.net/addgene:230415 ; RRID:Addgene_230415)
