[The description below was written by a language model from this plasmid's Addgene catalogue record and pLannotate feature annotations shown in this document.]
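Description:
AiP11535 - pAAV-hsA2-AiE0089h-minRho-SYFP2-WPRE3-BGHpA (alias CN1535) is an AAV transfer plasmid of about 5.2 kb built on a pAAV2 backbone. It is used to produce recombinant adeno-associated virus that reports the activity of a candidate brain cell-type enhancer. The plasmid is maintained in bacteria through a high-copy ColE1/pUC-type origin and selected with ampicillin via the β-lactamase gene under its own promoter. An f1 phage origin and small remnants of pBR322 bom and rop sequences are also present in the backbone. AAV2 inverted terminal repeats flank the expression cassette and provide the cis signals for genome replication and packaging. The right-hand ITR is annotated intact, while only short fragments of the left ITR were detected, which may reflect the difficulty of sequencing and annotating these repeats.

The payload is an enhancer-reporter cassette. According to the name and catalogue fields, the enhancer AiE0089h sits upstream of a minimal rhodopsin promoter (minRho). A minimal promoter of this kind is expected to have little activity of its own, so expression depends on the enhancer. Neither of these elements, nor the "hsA2" component in the name, was annotated in the feature table, and the record does not explain what hsA2 is; they presumably occupy the unannotated region between the left ITR and the coding sequence. The cassette drives SYFP2, a rapidly maturing monomeric yellow fluorescent protein derived from Aequorea victoria. SYFP2 is followed by WPRE3, a shortened woodchuck post-transcriptional element (annotated as two WPRE fragments) that boosts transcript expression, and by the bovine growth hormone polyadenylation signal. The stated purpose is AAV-mediated transgene expression in specific brain cell populations, with the fluorescent label marking the cells in which the enhancer is active. The record does not specify which populations are targeted.
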