Features (pLannotate 1.2.2; 14 found; start..end, strand, type, name):
     12..39      +  repeat_region  AAV2 ITR (fragment): inverted terminal repeat of adeno-associated virus serotype 2 inverted
     68..95      +  repeat_region  AAV2 ITR (fragment): inverted terminal repeat of adeno-associated virus serotype 2 inverted
   1220..1936    +  CDS            SYFP2: SYFP2 is a basic (constitutively fluorescent) yellow fluorescent protein published in 2006, derived from Aequorea victoria. It is reported to be a very rapidly-maturing monomer with moderate acid sensitivity.
   1951..2108    +  misc_feature   WPRE (fragment): woodchuck hepatitis virus posttranscriptional regulatory element
   2114..2194    +  misc_feature   WPRE (fragment): woodchuck hepatitis virus posttranscriptional regulatory element
   2211..2322    +  polyA_signal   bGH poly(A) signal: bovine growth hormone polyadenylation signal
   2440..2580    +  repeat_region  AAV2 ITR: inverted terminal repeat of adeno-associated virus serotype 2 inverted
   2585..2636    -  misc_feature   bom (fragment): basis of mobility region from pBR322
   2655..3110    +  rep_origin     f1 ori (sequence partly withheld): f1 bacteriophage origin of replication; arrow indicates direction of (+) strand synthesis
   3111..3160    -  misc_feature   bom (fragment): basis of mobility region from pBR322
   3262..3297    -  CDS            rop (fragment): Rop protein, which maintains plasmids at low copy number; rop
   3392..3496    +  promoter       AmpR promoter: bla
   3497..4357    +  CDS            AmpR: β-lactamase; bla; confers resistance to ampicillin, carbenicillin, and related antibiotics
   4528..5116    +  rep_origin     ori: high-copy-number ColE1/pMB1/pBR322/pUC origin of replication
>Addgene plasmid #230415 | AiP11535 - pAAV-hsA2-AiE0089h-minRho-SYFP2-WPRE3-BGHpA (Alias: CN1535) | addgene full sequence | sequence record 470889 | Addgene NGS Result
CCTGCAGGCAGCTGCGCGCTCGCTCGCTCACTGAGGCCGCCCGGGCGTCGGGCGACCTTTGGTCGCCCGG
CCTCAGTGAGCGAGCGAGCGCGCAGAGAGGGAGTGGCCAACTCCATCACTAGGGGTTCCTGCGGCCGCAA
CGCGTTTAGAACAATGGCTGGCCCATAGTAAATGCCGTGTTAGTGTGTTAGTTGCTGTTCTTCCACGTCA
GAAGAGGCACAGACAAATTACCACCAGGTGGCGCTCAGAGTCTGCGGAGGCATCACAACAGCCCTGAATT
TGAATCCTGCTCTGCCACTGCCTAGTTGAGACCTTTTACTACCTGACTAGCTGTTTGTGTATTTTAGGTG
TTTGTTTCCACTTCCAGCTTCTTCCCTAACAATTCCTAAGAAATGTTATTGCTAGTTAGAAATGCTTTAT
CTTTTCTTCTATCATATCCAATGAAGGCCTGATCTTACAGAGTCTAAACAATTGCAGTAAATACATTCCA
GATTTCAGCAGCACTTTACCAACACTTGTGAATCGCTGTCATTCTTCCAGGATTCAGTTTAAGAGTGGCA
ATTACAAGTCACTTTAATGTCTGAGGAAAGGATGGAAAGCAAGCCCTGCAAATAGAAGGCCACATTTACT
CTTTTCAAACCACAGCTCAAACTATCAGAGGAAAATACAGTTTTTATGTAAGCGCTCAAACAGTTTTCCC
CAAATCTTGCAGAATCCATTACTTTTAAGAAATTTCCACATGAATAGACCAAACGAATCAGGCATACTAA
TACTTTGTACATGCACACACACAAGTGCCAGTTCCATATCATACTGTCACAAACTCTAGAGCTAAACACA
TTCACACGCTTCGGATTAAATGATCAGGGTAGAAATATGCATTGTGAATAAAATAACTTACCTATCTTAC
CTATAAAATTCCCCATTTCAGTTGTTTTCTGCCACTGCCACTTTTGAAGTTATCCTCAACTGAACTCTTT
GTACACATTCCTGCAAACCAGCTCACTGTTGGAATGTCTCTGAATTCGATATCATAATCAACCATAGGTA
CCGAGCTCGGGATTCAGCCGGGAGCTTAGGGAGGGGAGGTCACTTCATAAGGGCCTGGGGGGGGAGTTGG
AGCCACGAGTCGTCCAGCCGGAGCCCCGTGTGGCTGAGCTCCGGCCTCAGAAGCATCCCCGGGTTGGATC
CTTCGAAGCTAGCGCTACCGGTCGCCACCATGGTGAGCAAGGGCGAGGAGCTGTTCACCGGGGTGGTGCC
CATCCTGGTCGAGCTGGACGGCGACGTAAACGGCCACAAGTTCAGCGTGTCCGGCGAGGGCGAGGGCGAT
GCCACCTACGGCAAGCTGACCCTGAAGCTGATCTGCACCACCGGCAAGCTGCCCGTGCCCTGGCCCACCC
TCGTGACCACCCTGGGCTACGGCGTGCAGTGCTTCGCCCGCTACCCCGACCACATGAAGCAGCACGACTT
CTTCAAGTCCGCCATGCCCGAAGGCTACGTCCAGGAGCGCACCATCTTCTTCAAGGACGACGGCAACTAC
AAGACCCGCGCCGAGGTGAAGTTCGAGGGCGACACCCTGGTGAACCGCATCGAGCTGAAGGGCATCGACT
TCAAGGAGGACGGCAACATCCTGGGGCACAAGCTGGAGTACAACTACAACAGCCACAACGTCTATATCAC
CGCCGACAAGCAGAAGAACGGCATCAAGGCCAACTTCAAGATCCGCCACAACATCGAGGACGGCGGCGTG
CAGCTCGCCGACCACTACCAGCAGAACACCCCCATCGGCGACGGCCCCGTGCTGCTGCCCGACAACCACT
ACCTGAGCTACCAGTCCAAGCTGAGCAAAGACCCCAACGAGAAGCGCGATCACATGGTCCTGCTGGAGTT
CGTGACCGCCGCCGGGATCACTCTCGGCATGGACGAGCTGTACAAGTAAGTCGACATCATAATCAACCTC
TGGATTACAAAATTTGTGAAAGATTGACTGGTATTCTTAACTATGTTGCTCCTTTTACGCTATGTGGATA
CGCTGCTTTAATGCCTTTGTATCATGCTATTGCTTCCCGTATGGCTTTCATTTTCTCCTCCTTGTATAAA
TCCTGGTTAGTTCTTGCCACGGCGGAACTCATCGCCGCCTGCCTTGCCCGCTGCTGGACAGGGGCTCGGC
TGTTGGGCACTGACAATTCCGTGGCTCGAGAGATCTTCGACTGTGCCTTCTAGTTGCCAGCCATCTGTTG
TTTGCCCCTCCCCCGTGCCTTCCTTGACCCTGGAAGGTGCCACTCCCACTGTCCTTTCCTAATAAAATGA
GGAAATTGCATCGCATTGTCTGAGTAGGTGTCATTCTATTCTGGGGGGTGGGGTGGGGCAGGACAGCAAG
GGGGAGGATTGGGAAGACAATAGCAGGCATGAGATCTCACGTGCGGACCGAGCGGCCGCAGGAACCCCTA
GTGATGGAGTTGGCCACTCCCTCTCTGCGCGCTCGCTCGCTCACTGAGGCCGGGCGACCAAAGGTCGCCC
GACGCCCGGGCTTTGCCCGGGCGGCCTCAGTGAGCGAGCGAGCGCGCAGCTGCCTGCAGGGGCGCCTGAT
GCGGTATTTTCTCCTTACGCATCTGTGCGGTATTTCACACCGCATA
[95 nt withheld, positions 2637-2731]
T
[46 nt withheld, positions 2733-2778]
C
[141 nt withheld, positions 2780-2920]
CCTTTGACGTTGGAGTCCACGTTCTTT
[37 nt withheld, positions 2948-2984]
ACTCTATCTCGGGCTATTCTTTTGATTTATAAGGGATTTTGCCGATTTCGGTCTATTGGTTAAAAAATGA
GCTGATTTAACAAAAATTTAACGGGAATTTTAACAAAATATTAACGTTTACAATTTTATGGTGCACTCTC
AGTACAATCTGCTCTGATGCCGCATAGTTAAGCCAGCCCCGACACCCGCCAACACCCGCTGACGCGCCCT
GACGGGCTTGTCTGCTCCCGGCATCCGCTTACAGACAAGCTGTGACCGTCTCCGGGAGCTGCATGTGTCA
GAGGTTTTCACCGTCATCACCGAAACGCGCGAGACGAAAGGGCCTCGTGATACGCCTATTTTTATAGGTT
AATGTCATGATAATAATGGTTTCTTAGACGTCAGGTGGCACTTTTCGGGGAAATGTGCGCGGAACCCCTA
TTTGTTTATTTTTCTAAATACATTCAAATATGTATCCGCTCATGAGACAATAACCCTGATAAATGCTTCA
ATAATATTGAAAAAGGAAGAGTATGAGTATTCAACATTTCCGTGTCGCCCTTATTCCCTTTTTTGCGGCA
TTTTGCCTTCCTGTTTTTGCTCACCCAGAAACGCTGGTGAAAGTAAAAGATGCTGAAGATCAGTTGGGTG
CACGAGTGGGTTACATCGAACTGGATCTCAACAGCGGTAAGATCCTTGAGAGTTTTCGCCCCGAAGAACG
TTTTCCAATGATGAGCACTTTTAAAGTTCTGCTATGTGGCGCGGTATTATCCCGTATTGACGCCGGGCAA
GAGCAACTCGGTCGCCGCATACACTATTCTCAGAATGACTTGGTTGAGTACTCACCAGTCACAGAAAAGC
ATCTTACGGATGGCATGACAGTAAGAGAATTATGCAGTGCTGCCATAACCATGAGTGATAACACTGCGGC
CAACTTACTTCTGACAACGATCGGAGGACCGAAGGAGCTAACCGCTTTTTTGCACAACATGGGGGATCAT
GTAACTCGCCTTGATCGTTGGGAACCGGAGCTGAATGAAGCCATACCAAACGACGAGCGTGACACCACGA
TGCCTGTAGCAATGGCAACAACGTTGCGCAAACTATTAACTGGCGAACTACTTACTCTAGCTTCCCGGCA
ACAATTAATAGACTGGATGGAGGCGGATAAAGTTGCAGGACCACTTCTGCGCTCGGCCCTTCCGGCTGGC
TGGTTTATTGCTGATAAATCTGGAGCCGGTGAGCGTGGGTCTCGCGGTATCATTGCAGCACTGGGGCCAG
ATGGTAAGCCCTCCCGTATCGTAGTTATCTACACGACGGGGAGTCAGGCAACTATGGATGAACGAAATAG
ACAGATCGCTGAGATAGGTGCCTCACTGATTAAGCATTGGTAACTGTCAGACCAAGTTTACTCATATATA
CTTTAGATTGATTTAAAACTTCATTTTTAATTTAAAAGGATCTAGGTGAAGATCCTTTTTGATAATCTCA
TGACCAAAATCCCTTAACGTGAGTTTTCGTTCCACTGAGCGTCAGACCCCGTAGAAAAGATCAAAGGATC
TTCTTGAGATCCTTTTTTTCTGCGCGTAATCTGCTGCTTGCAAACAAAAAAACCACCGCTACCAGCGGTG
GTTTGTTTGCCGGATCAAGAGCTACCAACTCTTTTTCCGAAGGTAACTGGCTTCAGCAGAGCGCAGATAC
CAAATACTGTTCTTCTAGTGTAGCCGTAGTTAGGCCACCACTTCAAGAACTCTGTAGCACCGCCTACATA
CCTCGCTCTGCTAATCCTGTTACCAGTGGCTGCTGCCAGTGGCGATAAGTCGTGTCTTACCGGGTTGGAC
TCAAGACGATAGTTACCGGATAAGGCGCAGCGGTCGGGCTGAACGGGGGGTTCGTGCACACAGCCCAGCT
TGGAGCGAACGACCTACACCGAACTGAGATACCTACAGCGTGAGCTATGAGAAAGCGCCACGCTTCCCGA
AGGGAGAAAGGCGGACAGGTATCCGGTAAGCGGCAGGGTCGGAACAGGAGAGCGCACGAGGGAGCTTCCA
GGGGGAAACGCCTGGTATCTTTATAGTCCTGTCGGGTTTCGCCACCTCTGACTTGAGCGTCGATTTTTGT
GATGCTCGTCAGGGGGGCGGAGCCTATGGAAAAACGCCAGCAACGCGGCCTTTTTACGGTTCCTGGCCTT
TTGCTGGCCTTTTGCTCACATGT
